>Addgene plasmid #142647 | TFORF0568 | addgene full sequence | sequence record 397763 | Addgene NGS Result
TTAATGTAGTCTTATGCAATACTCTTGTAGTCTTGCAACATGGTAACGATGAGTTAGCAACATGCCTTAC
AAGGAGAGAAAAAGCACCGTGCATGCCGATTGGTGGAAGTAAGGTGGTACGATCGTGCCTTATTAGGAAG
GCAACAGACGGGTCTGACATGGATTGGACGAACCACTGAATTGCCGCATTGCAGAGATATTGTATTTAAG
TGCCTAGCTCGATACATAAACGGGTCTCTCTGGTTAGACCAGATCTGAGCCTGGGAGCTCTCTGGCTAAC
TAGGGAACCCACTGCTTAAGCCTCAATAAAGCTTGCCTTGAGTGCTTCAAGTAGTGTGTGCCCGTCTGTT
GTGTGACTCTGGTAACTAGAGATCCCTCAGACCCTTTTAGTCAGTGTGGAAAATCTCTAGCAGTGGCGCC
CGAACAGGGACTTGAAAGCGAAAGGGAAACCAGAGGAGCTCTCTCGACGCAGGACTCGGCTTGCTGAAGC
GCGCACGGCAAGAGGCGAGGGGCGGCGACTGGTGAGTACGCCAAAAATTTTGACTAGCGGAGGCTAGAAG
GAGAGAGATGGGTGCGAGAGCGTCAGTATTAAGCGGGGGAGAATTAGATCGCGATGGGAAAAAATTCGGT
TAAGGCCAGGGGGAAAGAAAAAATATAAATTAAAACATATAGTATGGGCAAGCAGGGAGCTAGAACGATT
CGCAGTTAATCCTGGCCTGTTAGAAACATCAGAAGGCTGTAGACAAATACTGGGACAGCTACAACCATCC
CTTCAGACAGGATCAGAAGAACTTAGATCATTATATAATACAGTAGCAACCCTCTATTGTGTGCATCAAA
GGATAGAGATAAAAGACACCAAGGAAGCTTTAGACAAGATAGAGGAAGAGCAAAACAAAAGTAAGACCAC
CGCACAGCAAGCGGCCGCTGATCTTCAGACCTGGAGGAGGAGATATGAGGGACAATTGGAGAAGTGAATT
ATATAAATATAAAGTAGTAAAAATTGAACCATTAGGAGTAGCACCCACCAAGGCAAAGAGAAGAGTGGTG
CAGAGAGAAAAAAGAGCAGTGGGAATAGGAGCTTTGTTCCTTGGGTTCTTGGGAGCAGCAGGAAGCACTA
TGGGCGCAGCGTCAATGACGCTGACGGTACAGGCCAGACAATTATTGTCTGGTATAGTGCAGCAGCAGAA
CAATTTGCTGAGGGCTATTGAGGCGCAACAGCATCTGTTGCAACTCACAGTCTGGGGCATCAAGCAGCTC
CAGGCAAGAATCCTGGCTGTGGAAAGATACCTAAAGGATCAACAGCTCCTGGGGATTTGGGGTTGCTCTG
GAAAACTCATTTGCACCACTGCTGTGCCTTGGAATGCTAGTTGGAGTAATAAATCTCTGGAACAGATTTG
GAATCACACGACCTGGATGGAGTGGGACAGAGAAATTAACAATTACACAAGCTTAATACACTCCTTAATT
GAAGAATCGCAAAACCAGCAAGAAAAGAATGAACAAGAATTATTGGAATTAGATAAATGGGCAAGTTTGT
GGAATTGGTTTAACATAACAAATTGGCTGTGGTATATAAAATTATTCATAATGATAGTAGGAGGCTTGGT
AGGTTTAAGAATAGTTTTTGCTGTACTTTCTATAGTGAATAGAGTTAGGCAGGGATATTCACCATTATCG
TTTCAGACCCACCTCCCAACCCCGAGGGGACCCATGCATTGCATCTCAATTAGTCAGCAACCAGGTGTGG
AAAGTCCCCAGGCTCCCCAGCAGGCAGAAGTATGCAAAGCATGCGTCTCAATTAGTCAGCAACCATAGTC
CCGCCCCTAACTCCGCCCATCCCGCCCCTAACTCCGCCCAGTTCCGCCCATTCTCCGCCCCATGGCTGAC
TAATTTTTTTTATTTATGCAGAGGCCGAGGCCGCCTCGGCCTCTGAGCTATTCCAGAAGTAGTGAGGAGG
CTTTTTTGGAGGCCTAGGCTTTTGCAAAAAGCTTTCTAGAGGTACCACCGGAGCTTACCATGACCGAGTA
CAAGCCCACGGTGCGCCTCGCCACCCGCGACGACGTCCCCAGGGCCGTACGCACCCTCGCCGCCGCGTTC
GCCGACTACCCCGCCACGCGCCACACCGTCGATCCGGACCGCCACATCGAGCGGGTCACCGAGCTGCAAG
AACTCTTCCTCACGCGCGTCGGGCTCGACATCGGCAAGGTGTGGGTCGCGGACGACGGCGCCGCCGTGGC
GGTCTGGACCACGCCGGAGAGCGTCGAAGCGGGGGCGGTGTTCGCCGAGATCGGCCCGCGCATGGCCGAG
TTGAGCGGTTCCCGGCTGGCCGCGCAGCAACAGATGGAAGGCCTCCTGGCGCCGCACCGGCCCAAGGAGC
CCGCGTGGTTCCTGGCCACCGTCGGCGTCTCGCCCGACCACCAGGGCAAGGGTCTGGGCAGCGCCGTCGT
GCTCCCCGGAGTGGAGGCGGCCGAGCGCGCCGGGGTGCCCGCCTTCCTGGAGACCTCCGCGCCCCGCAAC
CTCCCCTTCTACGAGCGGCTCGGCTTCACCGTCACCGCCGACGTCGAGGTGCCCGAAGGACCGCGCACCT
GGTGCATGACCCGCAAGCCCGGTGCCAGTTAACGAATTCTAGATCTTGAGACAAATGGCAGTATTCATCC
ACAATTTTAAAAGAAAAGGGGGGATTGGGGGGTACAGTGCAGGGGAAAGAATAGTAGACATAATAGCAAC
AGACATACAAACTAAAGAATTACAAAAACAAATTACAAAAATTCAAAATTTTCGGGTTTATTACAGGGAC
AGCAGAGATCCACTTTGGCGCCGGCTCGAGGCCTGCAGGTGCAAAGATGGATAAAGTTTTAAACAGAGAG
GAATCTTTGCAGCTAATGGACCTTCTAGGTCTTGAAAGGAGTGGGAATTGGCTCCGGTGCCCGTCAGTGG
GCAGAGCGCACATCGCCCACAGTCCCCGAGAAGTTGGGGGGAGGGGTCGGCAATTGAACCGGTGCCTAGA
GAAGGTGGCGCGGGGTAAACTGGGAAAGTGATGTCGTGTACTGGCTCCGCCTTTTTCCCGAGGGTGGGGG
AGAACCGTATATAAGTGCAGTAGTCGCCGTGAACGTTCTTTTTCGCAACGGGTTTGCCGCCAGAACACAG
GTAAGTGCCGTGTGTGGTTCCCGCGGGCCTGGCCTCTTTACGGGTTATGGCCCTTGCGTGCCTTGAATTA
CTTCCACCTGGCTGCAGTACGTGATTCTTGATCCCGAGCTTCGGGTTGGAAGTGGGTGGGAGAGTTCGAG
GCCTTGCGCTTAAGGAGCCCCTTCGCCTCGTGCTTGAGTTGAGGCCTGGCCTGGGCGCTGGGGCCGCCGC
GTGCGAATCTGGTGGCACCTTCGCGCCTGTCTCGCTGCTTTCGATAAGTCTCTAGCCATTTAAAATTTTT
GATGACCTGCTGCGACGCTTTTTTTCTGGCAAGATAGTCTTGTAAATGCGGGCCAAGATCTGCACACTGG
TATTTCGGTTTTTGGGGCCGCGGGCGGCGACGGGGCCCGTGCGTCCCAGCGCACATGTTCGGCGAGGCGG
GGCCTGCGAGCGCGGCCACCGAGAATCGGACGGGGGTAGTCTCAAGCTGGCCGGCCTGCTCTGGTGCCTG
GCCTCGCGCCGCCGTGTATCGCCCCGCCCTGGGCGGCAAGGCTGGCCCGGTCGGCACCAGTTGCGTGAGC
GGAAAGATGGCCGCTTCCCGGCCCTGCTGCAGGGAGCTCAAAATGGAGGACGCGGCGCTCGGGAGAGCGG
GCGGGTGAGTCACCCACACAAAGGAAAAGGGCCTTTCCGTCCTCAGCCGTCGCTTCATGTGACTCCACGG
AGTACCGGGCGCCGTCCAGGCACCTCGATTAGTTCTCGAGCTTTTGGAGTACGTCGTCTTTAGGTTGGGG
GGAGGGGTTTTATGCGATGGAGTTTCCCCACACTGAGTGGGTGGAGACTGAAGTTAGGCCAGCTTGGCAC
TTGATGTAATTCTCCTTGGAATTTGCCCTTTTTGAGTTTGGATCTTGGTTCATTCTCAAGCCTCAGACAG
TGGTTCAAAGTTTTTTTCTTCCATTTCAGGTGTCGTGAGGCTAGCACCGCCACCATGAACCAGCCGGGCG
GCGCGGCGGCTCCGCAGGCTGACGGAGCCAGTGCAGCCGGAAGGAAAAGCACTGCGAGCAGGGAGCGCTT
GAAGCGCAGCCAGAAGAGCACCAAGGTGGAGGGCCCAGAGCCAGTGCCAGCCGAGGCCTCGCTGAGTGCC
GAGCAAGGAACGATGACGGAGGTGAAGGTGAAGACAGAGCTGCCCGATGACTACATCCAGGAGGTGATCT
GGCAGGGCGAGGCCAAGGAGGAGAAGAAGGCGGTCAGCAAGGATGGGACCAGCGACGTGCCTGCCGAGAT
CTGCGTGGTGATCGGCGGCGTCCGCAACCAGCAGACCCTTGATGGAAAAGCGCCCGAAGGCAGCCCCCAC
GGTGGATCTGTGCGAAGCCGGTATTCAGGGACCTGGATTTTTGACCAAGCATTGAGATATGCATCTGGGT
CTTACGAATGCGGAATCTGTGGCAAGAAGTACAAGTATTACAACTGCTTCCAGACCCACGTGCGGGCGCA
CCGAGACACCGAAGCCACCTCAGGGGAGGGAGCCTCCCAAAGCAACAATTTCAGGTACACATGTGATATC
TGCGGGAAGAAGTACAAATACTACAGCTGTTTCCAAGAGCACCGAGACCTGCACGCAGTGGATGTGTTTA
GTGTGGAAGGGGCCCCTGAGAACCGGGCAGACCCCTTCGACCAAGGTGTCGTGGCCACGGACGAGGTGAA
GGAGGAGCCCCCGGAGCCATTCCAGAAAATCGGGCCAAAAACTGGCAATTACACCTGTGAATTCTGCGGC
AAACAGTACAAGTACTACACTCCCTACCAGGAGCATGTGGCCTTACACGCCCCCATCAGTACTGCCCCCG
GGTGGGAGCCACCGGATGATCCAGACACGGGCTCTGAGTGTTCACATCCAGAGGTCTCCCCATCTCCACG
CTTCGTGGCAGCGAAGACCCAGACGAACCAGTCGGGGAAAAAAGCTCCGGCCTCCGTGGTCCGATGTGCC
ACCCTCTTACACCGCACCCCTCCAGCCACCCAAACCCAGACGTTCCGCACTCCAAATTCGGGATCTCCGG
CGAGCAAGGCAACCGCAGCAGAAAGCGCTTTCAGTCGGAGAGTAGAAGGCAAAGCACAAAACCACTTTGA
AGAGACGAACAGCAGTTCGCAGAACTCCAGCGAACCCTACACCTGCGGCGCCTGTGGGATCCAGTTCCAG
TTCTACAACAACCTGTTGGAGCACATGCAGTCCCATGCAGCTGACAATGAAAACAACATTGCCTCCAACC
AGTCCCGATCGCCACCTGCTGTTGTAGAAGAGAAGTGGAAACCTCAGGCCCAGAGGAACAGTGCCAATAA
CACCACTACCAGTGGTTTAACACCCAACAGCATGATCCCCGAAAAGGAGCGGCAGAACATCGCAGAGCGG
CTGTTGAGGGTCATGTGTGCCGACCTGGGTGCACTGAGCGTGGTCAGCGGGAAGGAGTTCCTGAAGTTGG
CCCAGACCTTAGTAGACAGTGGTGCCCGCTATGGGGCCTTCTCGGTCACTGAAATCCTGGGCAACTTCAA
CACGCTGGCGCTGAAGCACCTGCCACGCATGTACAACCAGGTGAAGGTGAAAGTGACCTGTGCCTTGGGC
AGCAATGCCTGCCTAGGCATCGGTGTCACCTGCCACTCCCAGAGTGTTGGCCCTGACTCCTGCTACATCC
TCACAGCCTACCAGGCCGAGGGCAACCACATCAAGAGCTATGTGCTTGGTGTGAAGGGTGCGGACATTCG
CGACAGCGGTGACCTTGTGCACCACTGGGTGCAGAACGTGCTGTCGGAGTTCGTGATGTCGGAGATCAGG
ACAGTGTACGTGACGGATTGCCGGGTGAGCACGTCCGCCTTCTCCAAGGCCGGCATGTGCCTTCGCTGCT
CAGCCTGTGCCTTGAACTCGGTGGTGCAGAGCGTGCTGAGCAAGCGGACACTGCAGGCCCGCAGCATGCA
CGAGGTCATCGAGCTGCTCAACGTGTGCGAGGACCTGGCGGGCTCCACGGGCCTGGCCAAGGAGACCTTC
GGGTCGCTGGAGGAGACGTCTCCACCACCCTGCTGGAACTCGGTGACGGACTCACTGTTGCTGGTGCATG
AGCGCTATGAGCAGATCTGCGAGTTCTACAGCCGGGCCAAGAAGATGAACCTCATCCAGAGCCTCAACAA
GCACCTGCTCAGCAACCTGGCGGCCATCCTGACGCCGGTGAAGCAGGCAGTCATCGAGCTGAGCAACGAG
AGCCAGCCCACCCTGCAGCTGGTGCTGCCCACCTACGTCAGGCTGGAGAAGCTGTTCACGGCCAAGGCCA
ACGACGCAGGCACTGTCAGCAAGCTCTGCCACCTCTTCCTGGAGGCGCTCAAGGAGAACTTCAAGGTGCA
CCCGGCCCACAAGGTGGCCATGATCCTGGACCCGCAGCAGAAGCTGCGGCCTGTGCCACCCTACCAGCAC
GAGGAGATCATCGGCAAGGTCTGTGAGCTCATCAACGAGGTGAAGGAGTCCTGGGCCGAGGAGGCCGACT
TCGAGCCCGCTGCCAAGAAGCCCCGCTCTGCTGCCGTCGAGAACCCCGCAGCTCAGGAAGATGATCGGCT
AGGCAAAAATGAAGTGTACGATTACCTGCAGGAGCCCCTCTTCCAGGCTACCCCTGATCTCTTCCAGTAC
TGGTCGTGCGTTACCCAAAAGCACACAAAACTCGCCAAGCTCGCCTTCTGGCTCCTGGCGGTTCCGGCCG
TGGGCGCCAGAAGCGGGTGTGTAAATATGTGTGAACAAGCGCTTCTAATCAAACGGAGGCGGCTGCTCAG
TCCAGAAGATATGAATAAACTCATGTTTCTGAAATCCAACATGCTTTAGTAATGAACTAGTCCGTAACTT
GAAAGTATTTCGATTTCTTGGCTTTATATATCTTGTGGAAAGGACGATTGTCAGTGATTACGTTCGTGTT
TACGCGTTAAGTCGACAATCAACCTCTGGATTACAAAATTTGTGAAAGATTGACTGGTATTCTTAACTAT
GTTGCTCCTTTTACGCTATGTGGATACGCTGCTTTAATGCCTTTGTATCATGCTATTGCTTCCCGTATGG
CTTTCATTTTCTCCTCCTTGTATAAATCCTGGTTGCTGTCTCTTTATGAGGAGTTGTGGCCCGTTGTCAG
GCAACGTGGCGTGGTGTGCACTGTGTTTGCTGACGCAACCCCCACTGGTTGGGGCATTGCCACCACCTGT
CAGCTCCTTTCCGGGACTTTCGCTTTCCCCCTCCCTATTGCCACGGCGGAACTCATCGCCGCCTGCCTTG
CCCGCTGCTGGACAGGGGCTCGGCTGTTGGGCACTGACAATTCCGTGGTGTTGTCGGGGAAATCATCGTC
CTTTCCTTGGCTGCTCGCCTGTGTTGCCACCTGGATTCTGCGCGGGACGTCCTTCTGCTACGTCCCTTCG
GCCCTCAATCCAGCGGACCTTCCTTCCCGCGGCCTGCTGCCGGCTCTGCGGCCTCTTCCGCGTCTTCGCC
TTCGCCCTCAGACGAGTCGGATCTCCCTTTGGGCCGCCTCCCCGCGTCGACTTTAAGACCAATGACTTAC
AAGGCAGCTGTAGATCTTAGCCACTTTTTAAAAGAAAAGGGGGGACTGGAAGGGCTAATTCACTCCCAAC
GAAGACAAGATCTGCTTTTTGCTTGTACTGGGTCTCTCTGGTTAGACCAGATCTGAGCCTGGGAGCTCTC
TGGCTAACTAGGGAACCCACTGCTTAAGCCTCAATAAAGCTTGCCTTGAGTGCTTCAAGTAGTGTGTGCC
CGTCTGTTGTGTGACTCTGGTAACTAGAGATCCCTCAGACCCTTTTAGTCAGTGTGGAAAATCTCTAGCA
GTACGTATAGTAGTTCATGTCATCTTATTATTCAGTATTTATAACTTGCAAAGAAATGAATATCAGAGAG
TGAGAGGAACTTGTTTATTGCAGCTTATAATGGTTACAAATAAAGCAATAGCATCACAAATTTCACAAAT
AAAGCATTTTTTTCACTGCATTCTAGTTGTGGTTTGTCCAAACTCATCAATGTATCTTATCATGTCTGGC
TCTAGCTATCCCGCCCCTAACTCCGCCCATCCCGCCCCTAACTCCGCCCAGTTCCGCCCATTCTCCGCCC
CATGGCTGACTAATTTTTTTTATTTATGCAGAGGCCGAGGCCGCCTCGGCCTCTGAGCTATTCCAGAAGT
AGTGAGGAGGCTTTTTTGGAGGCCTAGGGACGTACCCAATTCGCCCTATAGTGAGTCGTATTACGCGCGC
TCACTGGCCGTCGTTTTACAACGTCGTGACTGGGAAAACCCTGGCGTTACCCAACTTAATCGCCTTGCAG
CACATCCCCCTTTCGCCAGCTGGCGTAATAGCGAAGAGGCCCGCACCGATCGCCCTTCCCAACAGTTGCG
CAGCCTGAATGGCGAATGGG
[124 nt withheld, positions 8561-8684]
C
[91 nt withheld, positions 8686-8776]
A
[49 nt withheld, positions 8778-8826]
CCTTTGACGTTGGAGTCCACGTTCTTT
[37 nt withheld, positions 8854-8890]
ACCCTATCTCGGTCTATTCTTTTGATTTATAAGGGATTTTGCCGATTTCGGCCTATTGGTTAAAAAATGA
GCTGATTTAACAAAAATTTAACGCGAATTTTAACAAAATATTAACGCTTACAATTTAGGTGGCACTTTTC
GGGGAAATGTGCGCGGAACCCCTATTTGTTTATTTTTCTAAATACATTCAAATATGTATCCGCTCATGAG
ACAATAACCCTGATAAATGCTTCAATAATATTGAAAAAGGAAGAGTATGAGTATTCAACATTTCCGTGTC
GCCCTTATTCCCTTTTTTGCGGCATTTTGCCTTCCTGTTTTTGCTCACCCAGAAACGCTGGTGAAAGTAA
AAGATGCTGAAGATCAGTTGGGTGCACGAGTGGGTTACATCGAACTGGATCTCAACAGCGGTAAGATCCT
TGAGAGTTTTCGCCCCGAAGAACGTTTTCCAATGATGAGCACTTTTAAAGTTCTGCTATGTGGCGCGGTA
TTATCCCGTATTGACGCCGGGCAAGAGCAACTCGGTCGCCGCATACACTATTCTCAGAATGACTTGGTTG
AGTACTCACCAGTCACAGAAAAGCATCTTACGGATGGCATGACAGTAAGAGAATTATGCAGTGCTGCCAT
AACCATGAGTGATAACACTGCGGCCAACTTACTTCTGACAACGATCGGAGGACCGAAGGAGCTAACCGCT
TTTTTGCACAACATGGGGGATCATGTAACTCGCCTTGATCGTTGGGAACCGGAGCTGAATGAAGCCATAC
CAAACGACGAGCGTGACACCACGATGCCTGTAGCAATGGCAACAACGTTGCGCAAACTATTAACTGGCGA
ACTACTTACTCTAGCTTCCCGGCAACAATTAATAGACTGGATGGAGGCGGATAAAGTTGCAGGACCACTT
CTGCGCTCGGCCCTTCCGGCTGGCTGGTTTATTGCTGATAAATCTGGAGCCGGTGAGCGTGGGTCTCGCG
GTATCATTGCAGCACTGGGGCCAGATGGTAAGCCCTCCCGTATCGTAGTTATCTACACGACGGGGAGTCA
GGCAACTATGGATGAACGAAATAGACAGATCGCTGAGATAGGTGCCTCACTGATTAAGCATTGGTAACTG
TCAGACCAAGTTTACTCATATATACTTTAGATTGATTTAAAACTTCATTTTTAATTTAAAAGGATCTAGG
TGAAGATCCTTTTTGATAATCTCATGACCAAAATCCCTTAACGTGAGTTTTCGTTCCACTGAGCGTCAGA
CCCCGTAGAAAAGATCAAAGGATCTTCTTGAGATCCTTTTTTTCTGCGCGTAATCTGCTGCTTGCAAACA
AAAAAACCACCGCTACCAGCGGTGGTTTGTTTGCCGGATCAAGAGCTACCAACTCTTTTTCCGAAGGTAA
CTGGCTTCAGCAGAGCGCAGATACCAAATACTGTTCTTCTAGTGTAGCCGTAGTTAGGCCACCACTTCAA
GAACTCTGTAGCACCGCCTACATACCTCGCTCTGCTAATCCTGTTACCAGTGGCTGCTGCCAGTGGCGAT
AAGTCGTGTCTTACCGGGTTGGACTCAAGACGATAGTTACCGGATAAGGCGCAGCGGTCGGGCTGAACGG
GGGGTTCGTGCACACAGCCCAGCTTGGAGCGAACGACCTACACCGAACTGAGATACCTACAGCGTGAGCT
ATGAGAAAGCGCCACGCTTCCCGAAGGGAGAAAGGCGGACAGGTATCCGGTAAGCGGCAGGGTCGGAACA
GGAGAGCGCACGAGGGAGCTTCCAGGGGGAAACGCCTGGTATCTTTATAGTCCTGTCGGGTTTCGCCACC
TCTGACTTGAGCGTCGATTTTTGTGATGCTCGTCAGGGGGGCGGAGCCTATGGAAAAACGCCAGCAACGC
GGCCTTTTTACGGTTCCTGGCCTTTTGCTGGCCTTTTGCTCACATGTTCTTTCCTGCGTTATCCCCTGAT
TCTGTGGATAACCGTATTACCGCCTTTGAGTGAGCTGATACCGCTCGCCGCAGCCGAACGACCGAGCGCA
GCGAGTCAGTGAGCGAGGAAGCGGAAGAGCGCCCAATACGCAAACCGCCTCTCCCCGCGCGTTGGCCGAT
TCATTAATGCAGCTGGCACGACAGGTTTCCCGACTGGAAAGCGGGCAGTGAGCGCAACGCAATTAATGTG
AGTTAGCTCACTCATTAGGCACCCCAGGCTTTACACTTTATGCTTCCGGCTCGTATGTTGTGTGGAATTG
TGAGCGGATAACAATTTCACACAGGAAACAGCTATGACCATGATTACGCCAAGCGCGCAATTAACCCTCA
CTAAAGGGAACAAAAGCTGGAGCTGCAAGC
Features (pLannotate 1.2.2; 31 found; start..end, strand, type, name):
      5..231     +  promoter       RSV promoter: Rous sarcoma virus enhancer/promoter
    232..412     +  LTR            5' LTR (truncated): truncated 5' long terminal repeat (LTR) from HIV-1
    459..584     +  misc_feature   HIV-1 Ψ: packaging signal of human immunodeficiency virus type 1
    568..931     +  CDS            HIV-1 gag (fragment): gag protein from human immunodeficiency virus 1; gag
   1077..1310    +  misc_feature   RRE: The Rev response element (RRE) of HIV-1 allows for Rev-dependent mRNA export from the nucleus to the cytoplasm.
   1687..1713    +  CDS            Rev (fragment): human immunodeficiency virus 1 (HIV-1) Rev protein; rev; enhances nuclear export of unspliced and incompletely spliced viral mRNAs
   1720..1743    +  promoter       SV40 promoter (fragment): SV40 early promoter
   1744..1815    +  promoter       SV40 promoter (fragment): SV40 enhancer and early promoter
   1839..1974    +  rep_origin     SV40 ori: SV40 origin of replication
   2020..2616    +  CDS            PuroR (fragment): puromycin N-acetyltransferase; pac from Streptomyces; confers resistance to puromycin
   2665..2782    +  misc_feature   cPPT/CTS: central polypurine tract and central termination sequence of HIV-1
   2847..2913    +  CDS            small t antigen (fragment): SV40 (simian virus 40) small t antigen
   2920..4098    +  promoter       EF-1α promoter: strong constitutive promoter for human elongation factor EF-1α
   4115..6976    +  CDS            ZNF618: ZN618_HUMAN - Also known as KIAA1952. Experimental evidence at protein level: Swiss-Prot protein existence level 1. May be involved in transcriptional regulation. From Homo sapiens (Human).
   6992..7045    +  promoter       U6 promoter (fragment): RNA polymerase III promoter for human U6 snRNA
   7087..7675    +  misc_feature   WPRE: woodchuck hepatitis virus posttranscriptional regulatory element
   7726..7745    +  misc_feature   cPPT/CTS (fragment): central polypurine tract and central termination sequence of HIV-1
   7747..7980    +  LTR            3' LTR (ΔU3): self-inactivating 3' long terminal repeat (LTR) from HIV-1
   8058..8179    +  polyA_signal   SV40 poly(A) signal: SV40 polyadenylation signal
   8219..8354    +  rep_origin     SV40 ori: SV40 origin of replication
   8375..8393    -  promoter       T7 promoter: promoter for bacteriophage T7 RNA polymerase
   8401..8556    +  CDS            lacZα (fragment): LacZα fragment of β-galactosidase; lacZ fragment
   8561..8989    +  rep_origin     f1 ori (sequence partly withheld): f1 bacteriophage origin of replication; arrow indicates direction of (+) strand synthesis
   9042..9146    +  promoter       AmpR promoter: bla
   9147..10007   +  CDS            AmpR: β-lactamase; bla; confers resistance to ampicillin, carbenicillin, and related antibiotics
  10178..10766   +  rep_origin     ori: high-copy-number ColE1/pMB1/pBR322/pUC origin of replication
  10949..11041   +  CDS            lacI (fragment): lac repressor; lacI; The lac repressor binds to the lac operator to inhibit transcription in E. coli. This inhibition can be relieved by adding lactose or isopropyl-β-D-thiogalactopyranoside (IPTG).
  11054..11075   +  protein_bind   CAP binding site: CAP binding activates transcription in the presence of cAMP. E. coli catabolite activator protein
  11090..11120   +  promoter       lac promoter: promoter for the E. coli lac operon
  11124..11146   +  protein_bind   lac operator (fragment): The lac repressor binds to the lac operator to inhibit transcription in E. coli. This inhibition can be relieved by adding lactose or isopropyl-β-D-thiogalactopyranoside (IPTG). lac repressor encoded by lacI
  11189..11207   +  promoter       T3 promoter: promoter for bacteriophage T3 RNA polymerase
