[The description below was written by a language model from this plasmid's Addgene catalogue record and pLannotate feature annotations shown in this document.]
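Description:
TFORF0568 is a third-generation, self-inactivating lentiviral expression plasmid built on the pLX_TRC317 backbone, carrying the human zinc-finger gene ZNF618 as one member of a barcoded transcription factor ORF collection. In bacteria it is maintained through a high-copy ColE1/pUC-type origin and selected with ampicillin via the bla gene. An f1 origin and remnants of a lac/T7/T3 cloning region are also present in the backbone. The depositor notes that the plasmid can recombine, which is typical of LTR-containing vectors, and that the ORF was made by gene synthesis.

The viral portion begins with an RSV promoter fused to a truncated HIV-1 5' LTR, which allows Tat-independent transcription of the genomic RNA in packaging cells. This is followed by the Ψ packaging signal with a gag fragment, then the RRE for Rev-dependent nuclear export. Two expression units lie between the LTRs. An SV40 early promoter/origin segment drives puromycin N-acetyltransferase for selection of transduced mammalian cells. Downstream of a cPPT/CTS element, the strong constitutive EF-1α promoter drives the ZNF618 coding sequence. WPRE follows the ORF to enhance transcript stability and expression, and the ΔU3 3' LTR renders the integrated provirus transcriptionally self-inactivating. An SV40 poly(A) signal sits outside the LTR.

According to the record, each construct in the series carries a unique 24-bp barcode that identifies the transcription factor in pooled overexpression screens. The barcode is not annotated in the feature table, so its position cannot be stated. A short U6 promoter-like fragment is annotated between the ORF and WPRE, but its role is not given.
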