Addgene plasmid #142647: TFORF0568
Purpose: Lentiviral vector for overexpressing transcription factor ORFs with unique 24-bp barcodes. Barcodes facilitate identification of transcription factors in pooled screens.
Depositing lab: Feng Zhang. Depositing organization: Broad Institute. Publication: A transcription factor atlas of directed differentiation. Joung J, Ma S, Tay T, Geiger-Schuller KR, Kirchgatterer PC, Verdine VK, Guo B, Arias-Garcia MA, Allen WE, Singh A, Kuksenko O, Abudayyeh OO, Gootenberg JS, Fu Z, Macrae RK, Buenrostro JD, Regev A, Zhang F. Cell. 2023 Jan 5;186(1):209-229.e26. doi: 10.1016/j.cell.2022.11.026. PubMed 36608654.
Backbone
  Vector backbone: pLX_TRC317
  Backbone manufacturer: Broad Institute Genetic Perturbation Platform
  Backbone size w/o insert (bp): 8264
  Vector type: Mammalian Expression, Lentiviral
  Selectable markers: Puromycin
Growth in bacteria
  Bacterial resistance: Ampicillin, 100 μg/mL
  Growth temperature: 37°C
  Growth strain: NEB Stable
  Copy number: High Copy
Gene/Insert
  Gene/Insert name: ZNF618
  Species: H. sapiens (human)
  Insert size (bp): 2966
  Entrez Gene: ZNF618 (a.k.a. NEDD10, FP13169)
  Promoter: EF1a
  Cloning method: Unknown
  Sequencing primers: 5′ GGGTGGAGACTGAAGTTAGGCCAG; 3′ CACATAGCGTAAAAGGAGCAACATAG
Terms and licenses: Academic/Nonprofit Terms; Industry Terms: Not Available to Industry
Depositor comments: NM_001318042,ENST00000374126 . The transcription factor ORF portion of this plasmid was synthesized by Genewiz. Please test multiple small colonies in case of plasmid recombination. To make this collection available in a timely manner, a portion of this collection was not fully sequenced by Addgene. If an Addgene verified full plasmid sequence is not available, please contact us prior to placing an order to request the full sequence.
How to cite: TFORF0568 was a gift from Feng Zhang (Addgene plasmid # 142647 ; http://n2t.net/addgene:142647 ; RRID:Addgene_142647)
