>Addgene plasmid #142647 | TFORF0568 | depositor partial sequence | sequence record 280079 | Insert
ACCGCCACCATGAACCAGCCGGGCGGCGCGGCGGCTCCGCAGGCTGACGGAGCCAGTGCAGCCGGAAGGA
AAAGCACTGCGAGCAGGGAGCGCTTGAAGCGCAGCCAGAAGAGCACCAAGGTGGAGGGCCCAGAGCCAGT
GCCAGCCGAGGCCTCGCTGAGTGCCGAGCAAGGAACGATGACGGAGGTGAAGGTGAAGACAGAGCTGCCC
GATGACTACATCCAGGAGGTGATCTGGCAGGGCGAGGCCAAGGAGGAGAAGAAGGCGGTCAGCAAGGATG
GGACCAGCGACGTGCCTGCCGAGATCTGCGTGGTGATCGGCGGCGTCCGCAACCAGCAGACCCTTGATGG
AAAAGCGCCCGAAGGCAGCCCCCACGGTGGATCTGTGCGAAGCCGGTATTCAGGGACCTGGATTTTTGAC
CAAGCATTGAGATATGCATCTGGGTCTTACGAATGCGGAATCTGTGGCAAGAAGTACAAGTATTACAACT
GCTTCCAGACCCACGTGCGGGCGCACCGAGACACCGAAGCCACCTCAGGGGAGGGAGCCTCCCAAAGCAA
CAATTTCAGGTACACATGTGATATCTGCGGGAAGAAGTACAAATACTACAGCTGTTTCCAAGAGCACCGA
GACCTGCACGCAGTGGATGTGTTTAGTGTGGAAGGGGCCCCTGAGAACCGGGCAGACCCCTTCGACCAAG
GTGTCGTGGCCACGGACGAGGTGAAGGAGGAGCCCCCGGAGCCATTCCAGAAAATCGGGCCAAAAACTGG
CAATTACACCTGTGAATTCTGCGGCAAACAGTACAAGTACTACACTCCCTACCAGGAGCATGTGGCCTTA
CACGCCCCCATCAGTACTGCCCCCGGGTGGGAGCCACCGGATGATCCAGACACGGGCTCTGAGTGTTCAC
ATCCAGAGGTCTCCCCATCTCCACGCTTCGTGGCAGCGAAGACCCAGACGAACCAGTCGGGGAAAAAAGC
TCCGGCCTCCGTGGTCCGATGTGCCACCCTCTTACACCGCACCCCTCCAGCCACCCAAACCCAGACGTTC
CGCACTCCAAATTCGGGATCTCCGGCGAGCAAGGCAACCGCAGCAGAAAGCGCTTTCAGTCGGAGAGTAG
AAGGCAAAGCACAAAACCACTTTGAAGAGACGAACAGCAGTTCGCAGAACTCCAGCGAACCCTACACCTG
CGGCGCCTGTGGGATCCAGTTCCAGTTCTACAACAACCTGTTGGAGCACATGCAGTCCCATGCAGCTGAC
AATGAAAACAACATTGCCTCCAACCAGTCCCGATCGCCACCTGCTGTTGTAGAAGAGAAGTGGAAACCTC
AGGCCCAGAGGAACAGTGCCAATAACACCACTACCAGTGGTTTAACACCCAACAGCATGATCCCCGAAAA
GGAGCGGCAGAACATCGCAGAGCGGCTGTTGAGGGTCATGTGTGCCGACCTGGGTGCACTGAGCGTGGTC
AGCGGGAAGGAGTTCCTGAAGTTGGCCCAGACCTTAGTAGACAGTGGTGCCCGCTATGGGGCCTTCTCGG
TCACTGAAATCCTGGGCAACTTCAACACGCTGGCGCTGAAGCACCTGCCACGCATGTACAACCAGGTGAA
GGTGAAAGTGACCTGTGCCTTGGGCAGCAATGCCTGCCTAGGCATCGGTGTCACCTGCCACTCCCAGAGT
GTTGGCCCTGACTCCTGCTACATCCTCACAGCCTACCAGGCCGAGGGCAACCACATCAAGAGCTATGTGC
TTGGTGTGAAGGGTGCGGACATTCGCGACAGCGGTGACCTTGTGCACCACTGGGTGCAGAACGTGCTGTC
GGAGTTCGTGATGTCGGAGATCAGGACAGTGTACGTGACGGATTGCCGGGTGAGCACGTCCGCCTTCTCC
AAGGCCGGCATGTGCCTTCGCTGCTCAGCCTGTGCCTTGAACTCGGTGGTGCAGAGCGTGCTGAGCAAGC
GGACACTGCAGGCCCGCAGCATGCACGAGGTCATCGAGCTGCTCAACGTGTGCGAGGACCTGGCGGGCTC
CACGGGCCTGGCCAAGGAGACCTTCGGGTCGCTGGAGGAGACGTCTCCACCACCCTGCTGGAACTCGGTG
ACGGACTCACTGTTGCTGGTGCATGAGCGCTATGAGCAGATCTGCGAGTTCTACAGCCGGGCCAAGAAGA
TGAACCTCATCCAGAGCCTCAACAAGCACCTGCTCAGCAACCTGGCGGCCATCCTGACGCCGGTGAAGCA
GGCAGTCATCGAGCTGAGCAACGAGAGCCAGCCCACCCTGCAGCTGGTGCTGCCCACCTACGTCAGGCTG
GAGAAGCTGTTCACGGCCAAGGCCAACGACGCAGGCACTGTCAGCAAGCTCTGCCACCTCTTCCTGGAGG
CGCTCAAGGAGAACTTCAAGGTGCACCCGGCCCACAAGGTGGCCATGATCCTGGACCCGCAGCAGAAGCT
GCGGCCTGTGCCACCCTACCAGCACGAGGAGATCATCGGCAAGGTCTGTGAGCTCATCAACGAGGTGAAG
GAGTCCTGGGCCGAGGAGGCCGACTTCGAGCCCGCTGCCAAGAAGCCCCGCTCTGCTGCCGTCGAGAACC
CCGCAGCTCAGGAAGATGATCGGCTAGGCAAAAATGAAGTGTACGATTACCTGCAGGAGCCCCTCTTCCA
GGCTACCCCTGATCTCTTCCAGTACTGGTCGTGCGTTACCCAAAAGCACACAAAACTCGCCAAGCTCGCC
TTCTGGCTCCTGGCGGTTCCGGCCGTGGGCGCCAGAAGCGGGTGTGTAAATATGTGTGAACAAGCGCTTC
TAATCAAACGGAGGCGGCTGCTCAGTCCAGAAGATATGAATAAACTCATGTTTCTGAAATCCAACATGCT
TTAGTAATGAACTAGTCCGTAACTTGAAAGTATTTCGATTTCTTGGCTTTATATATCTTGTGGAAAGGAC
GATTGTCAGTGATTACGTTCGTGTTT
