>Addgene plasmid #142647 | TFORF0568 | depositor partial sequence | sequence record 280080 | Barcode
TTGTCAGTGATTACGTTCGTGTTT
